>Addgene plasmid #114091 | pCAG-hAsCas12a(E174R/S542R)-NLS(nucleoplasmin)-3xHA (AAS826) | addgene full sequence | sequence record 220538 | Addgene NGS Result
GGTCGACATTGATTATTGACTAGTTATTAATAGTAATCAATTACGGGGTCATTAGTTCATAGCCCATATA
TGGAGTTCCGCGTTACATAACTTACGGTAAATGGCCCGCCTGGCTGACCGCCCAACGACCCCCGCCCATT
GACGTCAATAATGACGTATGTTCCCATAGTAACGCCAATAGGGACTTTCCATTGACGTCAATGGGTGGAG
TATTTACGGTAAACTGCCCACTTGGCAGTACATCAAGTGTATCATATGCCAAGTACGCCCCCTATTGACG
TCAATGACGGTAAATGGCCCGCCTGGCATTATGCCCAGTACATGACCTTATGGGACTTTCCTACTTGGCA
GTACATCTACGTATTAGTCATCGCTATTACCATGGTCGAGGTGAGCCCCACGTTCTGCTTCACTCTCCCC
ATCTCCCCCCCCTCCCCACCCCCAATTTTGTATTTATTTATTTTTTAATTATTTTGTGCAGCGATGGGGG
CGGGGGGGGGGGGGGCGCGCGCCAGGCGGGGCGGGGCGGGGCGAGGGGCGGGGCGGGGCGAGGCGGAGAG
GTGCGGCGGCAGCCAATCAGAGCGGCGCGCTCCGAAAGTTTCCTTTTATGGCGAGGCGGCGGCGGCGGCG
GCCCTATAAAAAGCGAAGCGCGCGGCGGGCGGGAGTCGCTGCGCGCTGCCTTCGCCCCGTGCCCCGCTCC
GCCGCCGCCTCGCGCCGCCCGCCCCGGCTCTGACTGACCGCGTTACTCCCACAGGTGAGCGGGCGGGACG
GCCCTTCTCCTCCGGGCTGTAATTAGCGCTTGGTTTAATGACGGCTTGTTTCTTTTCTGTGGCTGCGTGA
AAGCCTTGAGGGGCTCCGGGAGGGCCCTTTGTGCGGGGGGAGCGGCTCGGGGGGTGCGTGCGTGTGTGTG
TGCGTGGGGAGCGCCGCGTGCGGCTCCGCGCTGCCCGGCGGCTGTGAGCGCTGCGGGCGCGGCGCGGGGC
TTTGTGCGCTCCGCAGTGTGCGCGAGGGGAGCGCGGCCGGGGGCGGTGCCCCGCGGTGCGGGGGGGGCTG
CGAGGGGAACAAAGGCTGCGTGCGGGGTGTGTGCGTGGGGGGGTGAGCAGGGGGTGTGGGCGCGTCGGTC
GGGCTGCAACCCCCCCTGCACCCCCCTCCCCGAGTTGCTGAGCACGGCCCGGCTTCGGGTGCGGGGCTCC
GTACGGGGCGTGGCGCGGGGCTCGCCGTGCCGGGCGGGGGGTGGCGGCAGGTGGGGGTGCCGGGCGGGGC
GGGGCCGCCTCGGGCCGGGGAGGGCTCGGGGGAGGGGCGCGGCGGCCCCCGGAGCGCCGGCGGCTGTCGA
GGCGCGGCGAGCCGCAGCCATTGCCTTTTATGGTAATCGTGCGAGAGGGCGCAGGGACTTCCTTTGTCCC
AAATCTGTGCGGAGCCGAAATCTGGGAGGCGCCGCCGCACCCCCTCTAGCGGGCGCGGGGCGAAGCGGTG
CGGCGCCGGCAGGAAGGAAATGGGCGGGGAGGGCCTTCGTGCGTCGCCGCGCCGCCGTCCCCTTCTCCCT
CTCCAGCCTCGGGGCTGTCCGCGGGGGGACGGCTGCCTTCGGGGGGGACGGGGCAGGGCGGGGTTCGGCT
TCTGGCGTGTGACCGGCGGCTCTAGAGCCTCTGCTAACCATGTTCATGCCTTCTTCTTTTTCCTACAGCT
CCTGGGCAACGTGCTGGTTATTGTGCTGTCTCATCATTTTGGCAAAGAATTCTGCAGTCGACGGTACCGC
GGGCCCGGGATCCACCGGTCGCCACCATGACACAGTTCGAGGGCTTTACCAACCTGTATCAGGTGAGCAA
GACACTGCGGTTTGAGCTGATCCCACAGGGCAAGACCCTGAAGCACATCCAGGAGCAGGGCTTCATCGAG
GAGGACAAGGCCCGCAATGATCACTACAAGGAGCTGAAGCCCATCATCGATCGGATCTACAAGACCTATG
CCGACCAGTGCCTGCAGCTGGTGCAGCTGGATTGGGAGAACCTGAGCGCCGCCATCGACTCCTATAGAAA
GGAGAAAACCGAGGAGACAAGGAACGCCCTGATCGAGGAGCAGGCCACATATCGCAATGCCATCCACGAC
TACTTCATCGGCCGGACAGACAACCTGACCGATGCCATCAATAAGAGACACGCCGAGATCTACAAGGGCC
TGTTCAAGGCCGAGCTGTTTAATGGCAAGGTGCTGAAGCAGCTGGGCACCGTGACCACAACCGAGCACGA
GAACGCCCTGCTGCGGAGCTTCGACAAGTTTACAACCTACTTCTCCGGCTTTTATAGAAACAGGAAGAAC
GTGTTCAGCGCCGAGGATATCAGCACAGCCATCCCACACCGCATCGTGCAGGACAACTTCCCCAAGTTTA
AGGAGAATTGTCACATCTTCACACGCCTGATCACCGCCGTGCCCAGCCTGCGGGAGCACTTTGAGAACGT
GAAGAAGGCCATCGGCATCTTCGTGAGCACCTCCATCGAGGAGGTGTTTTCCTTCCCTTTTTATAACCAG
CTGCTGACACAGACCCAGATCGACCTGTATAACCAGCTGCTGGGAGGAATCTCTCGGGAGGCAGGCACCG
AGAAGATCAAGGGCCTGAACGAGGTGCTGAATCTGGCCATCCAGAAGAATGATGAGACAGCCCACATCAT
CGCCTCCCTGCCACACAGATTCATCCCCCTGTTTAAGCAGATCCTGTCCGATAGGAACACCCTGTCTTTC
ATCCTGGAGGAGTTTAAGAGCGACGAGGAAGTGATCCAGTCCTTCTGCAAGTACAAGACACTGCTGAGAA
ACGAGAACGTGCTGGAGACAGCCGAGGCCCTGTTTAACGAGCTGAACAGCATCGACCTGACACACATCTT
CATCAGCCACAAGAAGCTGGAGACAATCAGCAGCGCCCTGTGCGACCACTGGGATACACTGAGGAATGCC
CTGTATGAGCGGAGAATCTCCGAGCTGACAGGCAAGATCACCAAGTCTGCCAAGGAGAAGGTGCAGCGCA
GCCTGAAGCACGAGGATATCAACCTGCAGGAGATCATCTCTGCCGCAGGCAAGGAGCTGAGCGAGGCCTT
CAAGCAGAAAACCAGCGAGATCCTGTCCCACGCACACGCCGCCCTGGATCAGCCACTGCCTACAACCCTG
AAGAAGCAGGAGGAGAAGGAGATCCTGAAGTCTCAGCTGGACAGCCTGCTGGGCCTGTACCACCTGCTGG
ACTGGTTTGCCGTGGATGAGTCCAACGAGGTGGACCCCGAGTTCTCTGCCCGGCTGACCGGCATCAAGCT
GGAGATGGAGCCTTCTCTGAGCTTCTACAACAAGGCCAGAAATTATGCCACCAAGAAGCCCTACTCCGTG
GAGAAGTTCAAGCTGAACTTTCAGATGCCTACACTGGCCAGAGGCTGGGACGTGAATAAGGAGAAGAACA
ATGGCGCCATCCTGTTTGTGAAGAACGGCCTGTACTATCTGGGCATCATGCCAAAGCAGAAGGGCAGGTA
TAAGGCCCTGAGCTTCGAGCCCACAGAGAAAACCAGCGAGGGCTTTGATAAGATGTACTATGACTACTTC
CCTGATGCCGCCAAGATGATCCCAAAGTGCAGCACCCAGCTGAAGGCCGTGACAGCCCACTTTCAGACCC
ACACAACCCCCATCCTGCTGTCCAACAATTTCATCGAGCCTCTGGAGATCACAAAGGAGATCTACGACCT
GAACAATCCTGAGAAGGAGCCAAAGAAGTTTCAGACAGCCTACGCCAAGAAAACCGGCGACCAGAAGGGC
TACAGAGAGGCCCTGTGCAAGTGGATCGACTTCACAAGGGATTTTCTGTCCAAGTATACCAAGACAACCT
CTATCGATCTGTCTAGCCTGCGGCCATCCTCTCAGTATAAGGACCTGGGCGAGTACTATGCCGAGCTGAA
TCCCCTGCTGTACCACATCAGCTTCCAGAGAATCGCCGAGAAGGAGATCATGGATGCCGTGGAGACAGGC
AAGCTGTACCTGTTCCAGATCTATAACAAGGACTTTGCCAAGGGCCACCACGGCAAGCCTAATCTGCACA
CACTGTATTGGACCGGCCTGTTTTCTCCAGAGAACCTGGCCAAGACAAGCATCAAGCTGAATGGCCAGGC
CGAGCTGTTCTACCGCCCTAAGTCCAGGATGAAGAGGATGGCACACCGGCTGGGAGAGAAGATGCTGAAC
AAGAAGCTGAAGGATCAGAAAACCCCAATCCCCGACACCCTGTACCAGGAGCTGTACGACTATGTGAATC
ACAGACTGTCCCACGACCTGTCTGATGAGGCCAGGGCCCTGCTGCCCAACGTGATCACCAAGGAGGTGTC
TCACGAGATCATCAAGGATAGGCGCTTTACCAGCGACAAGTTCTTTTTCCACGTGCCTATCACACTGAAC
TATCAGGCCGCCAATTCCCCATCTAAGTTCAACCAGAGGGTGAATGCCTACCTGAAGGAGCACCCCGAGA
CACCTATCATCGGCATCGATCGGGGCGAGAGAAACCTGATCTATATCACAGTGATCGACTCCACCGGCAA
GATCCTGGAGCAGCGGAGCCTGAACACCATCCAGCAGTTTGATTACCAGAAGAAGCTGGACAACAGGGAG
AAGGAGAGGGTGGCAGCAAGGCAGGCCTGGTCTGTGGTGGGCACAATCAAGGATCTGAAGCAGGGCTATC
TGAGCCAGGTCATCCACGAGATCGTGGACCTGATGATCCACTACCAGGCCGTGGTGGTGCTGGAGAACCT
GAATTTCGGCTTTAAGAGCAAGAGGACCGGCATCGCCGAGAAGGCCGTGTACCAGCAGTTCGAGAAGATG
CTGATCGATAAGCTGAATTGCCTGGTGCTGAAGGACTATCCAGCAGAGAAAGTGGGAGGCGTGCTGAACC
CATACCAGCTGACAGACCAGTTCACCTCCTTTGCCAAGATGGGCACCCAGTCTGGCTTCCTGTTTTACGT
GCCTGCCCCATATACATCTAAGATCGATCCCCTGACCGGCTTCGTGGACCCCTTCGTGTGGAAAACCATC
AAGAATCACGAGAGCCGCAAGCACTTCCTGGAGGGCTTCGACTTTCTGCACTACGACGTGAAAACCGGCG
ACTTCATCCTGCACTTTAAGATGAACAGAAATCTGTCCTTCCAGAGGGGCCTGCCCGGCTTTATGCCTGC
ATGGGATATCGTGTTCGAGAAGAACGAGACACAGTTTGACGCCAAGGGCACCCCTTTCATCGCCGGCAAG
AGAATCGTGCCAGTGATCGAGAATCACAGATTCACCGGCAGATACCGGGACCTGTATCCTGCCAACGAGC
TGATCGCCCTGCTGGAGGAGAAGGGCATCGTGTTCAGGGATGGCTCCAACATCCTGCCAAAGCTGCTGGA
GAATGACGATTCTCACGCCATCGACACCATGGTGGCCCTGATCCGCAGCGTGCTGCAGATGCGGAACTCC
AATGCCGCCACAGGCGAGGACTATATCAACAGCCCCGTGCGCGATCTGAATGGCGTGTGCTTCGACTCCC
GGTTTCAGAACCCAGAGTGGCCCATGGACGCCGATGCCAATGGCGCCTACCACATCGCCCTGAAGGGCCA
GCTGCTGCTGAATCACCTGAAGGAGAGCAAGGATCTGAAGCTGCAGAACGGCATCTCCAATCAGGACTGG
CTGGCCTACATCCAGGAGCTGCGCAACAAAAGGCCGGCGGCCACGAAAAAGGCCGGCCAGGCAAAAAAGA
AAAAGGGATCCTACCCATACGATGTTCCAGATTACGCTTATCCCTACGACGTGCCTGATTATGCATACCC
ATATGATGTCCCCGACTATGCCTAAAGCGGCCGCACTCCTCAGGTGCAGGCTGCCTATCAGAAGGTGGTG
GCTGGTGTGGCCAATGCCCTGGCTCACAAATACCACTGAGATCTTTTTCCCTCTGCCAAAAATTATGGGG
ACATCATGAAGCCCCTTGAGCATCTGACTTCTGGCTAATAAAGGAAATTTATTTTCATTGCAATAGTGTG
TTGGAATTTTTTGTGTCTCTCACTCGGAAGGACATATGGGAGGGCAAATCATTTAAAACATCAGAATGAG
TATTTGGTTTAGAGTTTGGCAACATATGCCCATATGCTGGCTGCCATGAACAAAGGTTGGCTATAAAGAG
GTCATCAGTATATGAAACAGCCCCCTGCTGTCCATTCCTTATTCCATAGAAAAGCCTTGACTTGAGGTTA
GATTTTTTTTATATTTTGTTTTGTGTTATTTTTTTCTTTAACATCCCTAAAATTTTCCTTACATGTTTTA
CTAGCCAGATTTTTCCTCCTCTCCTGACTACTCCCAGTCATAGCTGTCCCTCTTCTCTTATGGAGATCCC
TCGACCTGCAGCCCAAGCTTGGCGTAATCATGGTCATAGCTGTTTCCTGTGTGAAATTGTTATCCGCTCA
CAATTCCACACAACATACGAGCCGGAAGCATAAAGTGTAAAGCCTGGGGTGCCTAATGAGTGAGCTAACT
CACATTAATTGCGTTGCGCTCACTGCCCGCTTTCCAGTCGGGAAACCTGTCGTGCCAGCGGATCCGCATC
TCAATTAGTCAGCAACCATAGTCCCGCCCCTAACTCCGCCCATCCCGCCCCTAACTCCGCCCAGTTCCGC
CCATTCTCCGCCCCATGGCTGACTAATTTTTTTTATTTATGCAGAGGCCGAGGCCGCCTCGGCCTCTGAG
CTATTCCAGAAGTAGTGAGGAGGCTTTTTTGGAGGCCTAGGCTTTTGCAAAAAGCTAACTTGTTTATTGC
AGCTTATAATGGTTACAAATAAAGCAATAGCATCACAAATTTCACAAATAAAGCATTTTTTTCACTGCAT
TCTAGTTGTGGTTTGTCCAAACTCATCAATGTATCTTATCATGTCTGGATCCGCTGCATTAATGAATCGG
CCAACGCGCGGGGAGAGGCGGTTTGCGTATTGGGCGCTCTTCCGCTTCCTCGCTCACTGACTCGCTGCGC
TCGGTCGTTCGGCTGCGGCGAGCGGTATCAGCTCACTCAAAGGCGGTAATACGGTTATCCACAGAATCAG
GGGATAACGCAGGAAAGAACATGTGAGCAAAAGGCCAGCAAAAGGCCAGGAACCGTAAAAAGGCCGCGTT
GCTGGCGTTTTTCCATAGGCTCCGCCCCCCTGACGAGCATCACAAAAATCGACGCTCAAGTCAGAGGTGG
CGAAACCCGACAGGACTATAAAGATACCAGGCGTTTCCCCCTGGAAGCTCCCTCGTGCGCTCTCCTGTTC
CGACCCTGCCGCTTACCGGATACCTGTCCGCCTTTCTCCCTTCGGGAAGCGTGGCGCTTTCTCATAGCTC
ACGCTGTAGGTATCTCAGTTCGGTGTAGGTCGTTCGCTCCAAGCTGGGCTGTGTGCACGAACCCCCCGTT
CAGCCCGACCGCTGCGCCTTATCCGGTAACTATCGTCTTGAGTCCAACCCGGTAAGACACGACTTATCGC
CACTGGCAGCAGCCACTGGTAACAGGATTAGCAGAGCGAGGTATGTAGGCGGTGCTACAGAGTTCTTGAA
GTGGTGGCCTAACTACGGCTACACTAGAAGAACAGTATTTGGTATCTGCGCTCTGCTGAAGCCAGTTACC
TTCGGAAAAAGAGTTGGTAGCTCTTGATCCGGCAAACAAACCACCGCTGGTAGCGGTGGTTTTTTTGTTT
GCAAGCAGCAGATTACGCGCAGAAAAAAAGGATCTCAAGAAGATCCTTTGATCTTTTCTACGGGGTCTGA
CGCTCAGTGGAACGAAAACTCACGTTAAGGGATTTTGGTCATGAGATTATCAAAAAGGATCTTCACCTAG
ATCCTTTTAAATTAAAAATGAAGTTTTAAATCAATCTAAAGTATATATGAGTAAACTTGGTCTGACAGTT
ACCAATGCTTAATCAGTGAGGCACCTATCTCAGCGATCTGTCTATTTCGTTCATCCATAGTTGCCTGACT
CCCCGTCGTGTAGATAACTACGATACGGGAGGGCTTACCATCTGGCCCCAGTGCTGCAATGATACCGCGA
GACCCACGCTCACCGGCTCCAGATTTATCAGCAATAAACCAGCCAGCCGGAAGGGCCGAGCGCAGAAGTG
GTCCTGCAACTTTATCCGCCTCCATCCAGTCTATTAATTGTTGCCGGGAAGCTAGAGTAAGTAGTTCGCC
AGTTAATAGTTTGCGCAACGTTGTTGCCATTGCTACAGGCATCGTGGTGTCACGCTCGTCGTTTGGTATG
GCTTCATTCAGCTCCGGTTCCCAACGATCAAGGCGAGTTACATGATCCCCCATGTTGTGCAAAAAAGCGG
TTAGCTCCTTCGGTCCTCCGATCGTTGTCAGAAGTAAGTTGGCCGCAGTGTTATCACTCATGGTTATGGC
AGCACTGCATAATTCTCTTACTGTCATGCCATCCGTAAGATGCTTTTCTGTGACTGGTGAGTACTCAACC
AAGTCATTCTGAGAATAGTGTATGCGGCGACCGAGTTGCTCTTGCCCGGCGTCAATACGGGATAATACCG
CGCCACATAGCAGAACTTTAAAAGTGCTCATCATTGGAAAACGTTCTTCGGGGCGAAAACTCTCAAGGAT
CTTACCGCTGTTGAGATCCAGTTCGATGTAACCCACTCGTGCACCCAACTGATCTTCAGCATCTTTTACT
TTCACCAGCGTTTCTGGGTGAGCAAAAACAGGAAGGCAAAATGCCGCAAAAAAGGGAATAAGGGCGACAC
GGAAATGTTGAATACTCATACTCTTCCTTTTTCAATATTATTGAAGCATTTATCAGGGTTATTGTCTCAT
GAGCGGATACATATTTGAATGTATTTAGAAAAATAAACAAATAGGGGTTCCGCGCACATTTCCCCGAAAA
GTGCCACCTG
Features (pLannotate 1.2.2; 20 found; start..end, strand, type, name):
      5..384     +  enhancer       CMV enhancer: human cytomegalovirus immediate early enhancer
    386..661     +  promoter       chicken β-actin promoter: No description available
    662..1678    +  intron         chimeric intron: chimera between introns from chicken β-actin and rabbit β-globin
   1727..1763    +  misc_feature   MCS (fragment): multiple cloning site
   1777..5697    +  CDS            AsCpf1: CRISPR-associated protein from Acidaminococcus sp. BV3L6 (Zetsche et al., 2015)
   5698..5745    +  CDS            nucleoplasmin NLS: bipartite nuclear localization signal from nucleoplasmin
   5752..5832    +  CDS            3xHA: three tandem HA epitope tags
   5845..5916    +  CDS            HBB (fragment): HBB_PONPY - Experimental evidence at transcript level: Swiss-Prot protein existence level 2. Involved in oxygen transport from the lung to the various peripheral tissues. From Pongo pygmaeus (Bornean orangutan).
   5987..6042    +  polyA_signal   β-globin poly(A) signal: rabbit β-globin polyadenylation signal (Gil and Proudfoot, 1987)
   6427..6443    -  protein_bind   lac operator: The lac repressor binds to the lac operator to inhibit transcription in E. coli. This inhibition can be relieved by adding lactose or isopropyl-β-D-thiogalactopyranoside (IPTG). lac repressor encoded by lacI
   6451..6481    -  promoter       lac promoter: promoter for the E. coli lac operon
   6496..6517    -  protein_bind   CAP binding site: CAP binding activates transcription in the presence of cAMP. E. coli catabolite activator protein
   6530..6569    -  CDS            lacI (fragment): lac repressor; lacI; The lac repressor binds to the lac operator to inhibit transcription in E. coli. This inhibition can be relieved by adding lactose or isopropyl-β-D-thiogalactopyranoside (IPTG).
   6576..6598    +  promoter       SV40 promoter (fragment): SV40 enhancer and early promoter
   6622..6757    +  rep_origin     SV40 ori: SV40 origin of replication
   6777..6911    +  polyA_signal   SV40 poly(A) signal: SV40 polyadenylation signal
   6913..6967    -  CDS            lacI (fragment): lac repressor; lacI; The lac repressor binds to the lac operator to inhibit transcription in E. coli. This inhibition can be relieved by adding lactose or isopropyl-β-D-thiogalactopyranoside (IPTG).
   7150..7738    -  rep_origin     ori: high-copy-number ColE1/pMB1/pBR322/pUC origin of replication
   7909..8769    -  CDS            AmpR: β-lactamase; bla; confers resistance to ampicillin, carbenicillin, and related antibiotics
   8770..8874    -  promoter       AmpR promoter: bla
