[The description below was written by a language model from this plasmid's Addgene catalogue record and pLannotate feature annotations shown in this document.]
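Description:
pCAG-hAsCas12a(E174R/S542R)-NLS(nucleoplasmin)-3xHA (AAS826) is an 8.9 kb mammalian expression plasmid built on the pCAG-CFP backbone. It is designed to produce an engineered Cas12a (Cpf1) nuclease from Acidaminococcus sp. in transfected mammalian cells. In bacteria it replicates from a high-copy ColE1/pUC-type origin and is selected with ampicillin through the β-lactamase gene and its native promoter. The backbone also carries remnants of lac regulatory sequences, an SV40 origin of replication and an SV40 polyadenylation signal. The SV40 origin can support episomal replication in cells that express large T antigen. No mammalian selection marker is annotated.

Expression is driven by the composite CAG promoter, which combines the CMV immediate-early enhancer, the chicken β-actin promoter and a chimeric chicken β-actin/rabbit β-globin intron. This arrangement gives strong, broadly active transcription. Downstream lies the human codon-optimised AsCas12a open reading frame with the substitutions E174R and S542R. It is fused at its C terminus to the bipartite nucleoplasmin nuclear localisation signal, which directs the protein to the nucleus, and then to three tandem HA epitopes for detection by immunoblotting or immunostaining. The transcript ends at a rabbit β-globin polyadenylation signal. The short "HBB" fragment annotated just upstream of that signal is most likely part of the same β-globin 3′ region rather than an expressed coding segment.

The plasmid encodes only the nuclease, with no crRNA expression cassette annotated, so a guide would have to be supplied separately. According to the associated publication title, it belongs to a series of engineered Cas12a variants with increased activity and broader targeting range, developed for gene, epigenetic and base editing.
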