Addgene plasmid #114091: pCAG-hAsCas12a(E174R/S542R)-NLS(nucleoplasmin)-3xHA (AAS826)
Purpose: CAG promoter expression plasmid for human codon optimized AsCas12a(E174R/S542R) nuclease with C-terminal NLS and HA tag
Depositing lab: Keith Joung & Benjamin Kleinstiver. Publication: Engineered CRISPR-Cas12a variants with increased activities and improved targeting ranges for gene, epigenetic and base editing. Kleinstiver BP, Sousa AA, Walton RT, Tak YE, Hsu JY, Clement K, Welch MM, Horng JE, Malagon-Lopez J, Scarfo I, Maus MV, Pinello L, Aryee MJ, Joung JK. Nat Biotechnol. 2019 Feb 11. pii: 10.1038/s41587-018-0011-0. doi: 10.1038/s41587-018-0011-0. PubMed 30742127.
Backbone
  Vector backbone: pCAG-CFP
  Backbone manufacturer: Cepko Lab (Addgene plasmid #11179)
  Vector type: Mammalian Expression
Growth in bacteria
  Bacterial resistance: Ampicillin, 100 μg/mL
  Growth temperature: 37°C
  Growth strain: DH5alpha
  Copy number: High Copy
Gene/Insert
  Gene/Insert name: human codon optimized AsCas12a (E174R/S542R) (alt name: AAS826)
  Species: Synthetic
  Mutation: E174R and S542R
  Tag / fusion protein: NLS(nucleoplasmin) and 3xHA (C terminal on insert)
  Cloning method: Gibson Cloning
Terms and licenses: Academic/Nonprofit Terms; Industry Terms: Not Available to Industry
How to cite: pCAG-hAsCas12a(E174R/S542R)-NLS(nucleoplasmin)-3xHA (AAS826) was a gift from Keith Joung & Benjamin Kleinstiver (Addgene plasmid # 114091 ; http://n2t.net/addgene:114091 ; RRID:Addgene_114091)
